>Addgene plasmid #57344 | mEos2-Alpha-5-Integrin-12 | depositor partial sequence | sequence record 88480 | insert sequence
GCTAGCGCTACCGGACTCAGATCTCGAGCTCAAGCTTCGAATTCTGCAGTCGACGGTACCACCATGGGGA
GCCGGACGCCAGAGTCCCCTCTCCACGCCGTGCAGCTGCGCTGGGGCCCCCGGCGCCGACCCCCGCTGCT
GCCGCTGCTGTTGCTGCTGCTGCCGCCGCCACCCAGGGTCGGGGGCTTCAACTTAGACGCGGAGGCCCCA
GCAGTACTCTCGGGGCCCCCGGGCTCCTTCTTCGGATTCTCAGTGGAGTTTTACCGGCCGGGAACAGACG
GGGTCAGTGTGCTGGTGGGAGCACCCAAGGCTAATACCAGCCAGCCAGGAGTGCTGCAGGGTGGTGCTGT
CTACCTCTGTCCTTGGGGTGCCAGCCCCACACAGTGCACCCCCATTGAATTTGACAGCAAAGGCTCTCGG
CTCCTGGAGTCCTCACTGTCCAGCTCAGAGGGAGAGGAGCCTGTGGAGTACAAGTCCTTGCAGTGGTTCG
GGGCAACAGTTCGAGCCCATGGCTCCTCCATCTTGGCATGCGCTCCACTGTACAGCTGGCGCACAGAGAA
GGAGCCACTGAGCGACCCCGTGGGCACCTGCTACCTCTCCACAGATAACTTCACCCGAATTCTGGAGTAT
GCACCCTGCCGCTCAGATTTCAGCTGGGCAGCAGGACAGGGTTACTGCCAAGGAGGCTTCAGTGCCGAGT
TCACCAAGACTGGCCGTGTGGTTTTAGGTGGACCAGGAAGCTATTTCTGGCAAGGCCAGATCCTGTCTGC
CACTCAGGAGCAGATTGCAGAATCTTATTACCCCGAGTACCTGATCAACCTGGTTCAGGGGCAGCTGCAG
ACTCGCCAGGCCAGTTCCATCTATGATGACAGCTACCTAGGATACTCTGTGGCTGTTGGTGAATTCAGTG
GTGATGACACAGAAGACTTTGTTGCTGGTGTGCCCAAAGGGAACCTCACTTACGGCTATGTCACCATCCT
TAATGGCTCAGACATTCGATCCCTCTACAACTTCTCAGGGGAACAGATGGCCTCCTACTTTGGCTATGCA
GTGGCCGCCACAGACGTCAATGGGGACGGGCTGGATGACTTGCTGGTGGGGGCACCCCTGCTCATGGATC
GGACCCCTGACGGGCGGCCTCAGGAGGTGGGCAGGGTCTACGTCTACCTGCAGCACCCAGCCGGCATAGA
GCCCACGCCCACCCTTACCCTCACTGGCCATGATGAGTTTGGCCGATTTGGCAGCTCCTTGACCCCCCTG
GGGGACCTGGACCAGGATGGCTACAATGATGTGGCCATCGGGGCTCCCTTTGGTGGGGAGACCCAGCAGG
GAGTAGTGTTTGTATTTCCTGGGGGCCCAGGAGGGCTGGGCTCTAAGCCTTCCCAGGTTCTGCAGCCCCT
GTGGGCAGCCAGCCACACCCCAGACTTCTTTGGCTCTGCCCTTCGAGGAGGCCGAGACCTGGATGGCAAT
GGATATCCTGATCTGATTGTGGGGTCCTTTGGTGTGGACAAGGCTGTGGTATACAGGGGCCGCCCCATCG
TGTCCGCTAGTGCCTCCCTCACCATCTTCCCCGCCATGTTCAACCCAGAGGAGCGGAGCTGCAGCTTAGA
GGGGAACCCTGTGGCCTGCATCAACCTTAGCTTCTGCCTCAATGCTTCTGGAAAACACGTTGCTGACTCC
ATTGGTTTCACAGTGGAACTTCAGCTGGACTGGCAGAAGCAGAAGGGAGGGGTACGGCGGGCACTGTTCC
TGGCCTCCAGGCAGGCAACCCTGACCCAGACCCTGCTCATCCAGAATGGGGCTCGAGAGGATTGCAGAGA
GATGAAGATCTACCTCAGGAACGAGTCAGAATTTCGAGACAAACTCTCGCCGATTCACATCGCTCTCAAC
TTCTCCTTGGACCCCCAAGCCCCAGTGGACAGCCACGGCCTCAGGCCAGCCCTACATTATCAGAGCAAGA
GCCGGATAGAGGACAAGGCTCAGATCTTGCTGGACTGTGGAGAAGACAACATCTGTGTGCCTGACCTGCA
GCTGGAAGTGTTTGGGGAGCAGAACCATGTGTACCTGGGTGACAAGAATGCCCTGAACCTCACTTTCCAT
GCCCAGAATGTGGGTGAGGGTGGCGCCTATGAGGCTGAGCTTCGGGTCACCGCCCCTCCAGAGGCTGAGT
ACTCAGGACTCGTCAGACACCCAGGGAACTTCTCCAGCCTGAGCTGTGACTACTTTGCCGTGAACCAGAG
CCGCCTGCTGGTGTGTGACCTGGGCAACCCCATGAAGGCAGGAGCCAGTCTGTGGGGTGGCCTTCGGTTT
ACAGTCCCTCATCTCCGGGACACTAAGAAAACCATCCAGTTTGACTTCCAGATCCTCAGCAAGAATCTCA
ACAACTCGCAAAGCGACGTGGTTTCCTTTCGGCTCTCCGTGGAGGCTCAGGCCCAGGTCACCCTGAACGG
TGTCTCCAAGCCTGAGGCAGTGCTATTCCCAGTAAGCGACTGGCATCCCCGAGACCAGCCTCAGAAGGAG
GAGGACCTGGGACCTGCTGTCCACCATGTCTATGAGCTCATCAACCAAGGCCCCAGCTCCATTAGCCAGG
GTGTGCTGGAACTCAGCTGTCCCCAGGCTCTGGAAGGTCAGCAGCTCCTATATGTGACCAGAGTTACGGG
ACTCAACTGCACCACCAATCACCCCATTAACCCAAAGGGCCTGGAGTTGGATCCCGAGGGTTCCCTGCAC
CACCAGCAAAAACGGGAAGCTCCAAGCCGCAGCTCTGCTTCCTCGGGACCTCAGATCCTGAAATGCCCGG
AGGCTGAGTGTTTCAGGCTGCGCTGTGAGCTCGGGCCCCTGCACCAACAAGAGAGCCAAAGTCTGCAGTT
GCATTTCCGAGTCTGGGCCAAGACTTTCTTGCAGCGGGAGCACCAGCCATTTAGCCTGCAGTGTGAGGCT
GTGTACAAAGCCCTGAAGATGCCCTACCGAATCCTGCCTCGGCAGCTGCCCCAAAAAGAGCGTCAGGTGG
CCACAGCTGTGCAATGGACCAAGGCAGAAGGCAGCTATGGCGTCCCACTGTGGATCATCATCCTAGCCAT
CCTGTTTGGCCTCCTGCTCCTAGGTCTACTCATCTACATCCTCTACAAGCTTGGATTCTTCAAACGCTCC
CTCCCATATGGCACCGCCATGGAAAAAGCTCAGCTCAAGCCTCCAGCCACCTCTGATGCCACGGTACCGC
GGGCCCGGGATCCACCGGTCGCCACCATGAGTGCGATTAAGCCAGACATGAAGATCAAACTCCGTATGGA
AGGCAACGTAAACGGGCACCACTTTGTGATCGACGGAGATGGTACAGGCAAGCCTTTTGAGGGAAAACAG
AGTATGGATCTTGAAGTCAAAGAGGGCGGACCTCTGCCTTTTGCCTTTGATATCCTGACCACTGCATTCC
ATTACGGCAACAGGGTATTCGCCAAATATCCAGACAACATACAAGACTATTTTAAGCAGTCGTTTCCTAA
GGGGTATTCGTGGGAACGAAGCTTGACTTTCGAAGACGGGGGCATTTGCATTGCCAGAAACGACATAACA
ATGGAAGGGGACACTTTCTATAATAAAGTTCGATTTTATGGTACCAACTTTCCCGCCAATGGTCCAGTTA
TGCAGAAGAAGACGCTGAAATGGGAGCCCTCCACTGAGAAAATGTATGTGCGTGATGGAGTGCTGACGGG
TGATATTCATATGGCTTTGTTGCTTGAAGGAAATGCCCATTACCGATGTGACTTCAGAACTACTTACAAA
GCTAAGGAGAAGGGTGTCAAGTTACCAGGCTACCACTTTGTGGACCACTGCATTGAGATTTTAAGCCATG
ACAAAGATTACAACAAGGTTAAGCTGTATGAGCATGCTGTTGCTCATTCTGGATTGCCTGACAATGCCAG
ACGATAAGCGGCCGCGACTCTAGATCATAATCAGCCATACCACATT
