>Addgene plasmid #57344 | mEos2-Alpha-5-Integrin-12 | addgene partial sequence | sequence record 111583 | SV40pA-R 5'-GAAATTTGTGATGCTATTGC-3'
CATAACAGTTAACAACAACAATTGCATTCATTTTATGTTTCAGGTTCAGGGGGAGGTGTGGGAGGTTTTT
TAAAGCAAGTAAAACCTCTACAAATGTGGTATGGCTGATTATGATCTAGAGTCGCGGCCGCTTATCGTCT
GGCATTGTCAGGCAATCCAGAATGAGCAACAGCATGCTCATACAGCTTAACCTTGTTGTAATCTTTGTCA
TGGCTTAAAATCTCAATGCAGTGGTCCACAAAGTGGTAGCCTGGTAACTTGACACCCTTCTCCTTAGCTT
TGTAAGTAGTTCTGAAGTCACATCGGTAATGGGCATTTCCTTCAAGCAACAAAGCCATATGAATATCACC
CGTCAGCACTCCATCACGCACATACATTTTCTCAGTGGAGGGCTCCCATTTCAGCGTCTTCTTCTGCATA
ACTGGACCATTGGCGGGAAAGTTGGTACCATAAAATCGAACTTTATTATAGAAAGTGTCCCCTTCCATTG
TTATGTCGTTTCTGGCAATGCAAATGCCCCCGTCTTCGAAAGTCAAGCTTCGTTCCCACGAATACCCCTT
AGGAAACGACTGCTTAAAATAGTCTTGTATGTTGTCTGGATATTTGGCGAATACCCTGTTGCCGTAATGG
AATGCAGTGGTCAGGATATCAAAGGCAAAAGGCAGAGGTCCGCCCTCTTTGACTTCAAGATCCATACTCT
GTTTTCCCTCAAAAGGCTTGCCTGTACCATCTCCGTCGATCACAAAGTGGTGCCCGTTTACGTTGCCTTC
CATACGGAGTTTGATCTTCATGTCTGGCTTAATCGCACTCATGGTGGCGACCGGTGGATCCCGGGCCCGC
GGTACCGTGGCATCAGAGGTGGCTGGAGGCTTGAGCTGAGCTTTTTCCATGGCGGTGCCATATGGG
