[The description below was written by a language model from this plasmid's Addgene catalogue record.]
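Description:
mEos2-Alpha-5-Integrin-12 is a mammalian expression plasmid that encodes human integrin alpha-5 (ITGA5, also known as CD49e or the fibronectin receptor alpha subunit) fused to the photoconvertible fluorescent protein mEos2. It is built on an mEos2 vector backbone of about 4.75 kb without the insert, and the fusion is driven by the CMV promoter, a strong constitutive promoter in most mammalian cell lines. The use of an SV40 polyA reverse sequencing primer suggests the transcript is terminated by an SV40 polyadenylation signal. The plasmid is maintained at high copy in E. coli under kanamycin selection, and it carries a neomycin resistance marker that allows G418 selection of stably transfected mammalian cells. The record does not state the origin of replication, the cloning method, or which end of the integrin carries the tag. The "12" in the name may refer to a linker length, but this is not explained in the record.

The construct is a localization marker for focal adhesions, where alpha-5 integrin pairs with a beta subunit to link the extracellular matrix to the cytoskeleton. mEos2 is a monomeric protein that initially fluoresces green (excitation 505 nm, emission 516 nm). After photoconversion, typically induced with near-UV or violet light, it switches to a red state (excitation 569 nm, emission 581 nm). This property makes the fusion suitable for optical highlighting and tracking of integrin subpopulations in live cells. It also suits single-molecule localization super-resolution imaging of adhesion structures, such as PALM.
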