Addgene plasmid #57344: mEos2-Alpha-5-Integrin-12
Purpose: Localization: Focal Adhesions, Excitation: 505 / 569, Emission: 516 / 581
Depositing lab: Michael Davidson. Depositing organization: Florida State University, Tallahassee. Publication: A bright and photostable photoconvertible fluorescent protein. McKinney SA, Murphy CS, Hazelwood KL, Davidson MW, Looger LL. Nat Methods. 2009 Feb . 6(2):131-3. 10.1038/nmeth.1296 PubMed 19169260.
Backbone
  Vector backbone: mEos2
  Backbone size w/o insert (bp): 4750
  Vector type: Mammalian Expression
  Selectable markers: Neomycin (select with G418)
Growth in bacteria
  Bacterial resistance: Kanamycin, 50 μg/mL
  Growth temperature: 37°C
  Growth strain: DH5alpha
  Copy number: High Copy
Gene/Insert
  Gene/Insert name: Alpha-5 Integrin (alt name: NM_002205.2)
  Species: H. sapiens (human)
  Entrez Gene: ITGA5 (a.k.a. CD49e, FNRA, VLA-5, VLA5A)
  Promoter: CMV
  Tag / fusion protein: mEos2
  Cloning method: Unknown
  Sequencing primers: 5′ CMV-F; 3′ SV40pA-R
Terms and licenses: Academic/Nonprofit Terms; Industry Terms
Depositor comments: . Excitation = 505 / 569; Emission = 516 / 581
How to cite: mEos2-Alpha-5-Integrin-12 was a gift from Michael Davidson (Addgene plasmid # 57344 ; http://n2t.net/addgene:57344 ; RRID:Addgene_57344)
